>Addgene plasmid #168694 | pDONR223 HCoV-OC43 NSP9_nostop | depositor partial sequence | sequence record 326903 | Inserted CDS without stop codon
ATGAATAATGAATTAATGCCTGCTAAGTTGAAAATTCAGGTTGTTAATAGTGGTCCAGATCAGACTTGTA
ATACACCTACTCAATGTTACTATAATAATAGTAACAATGGGAAGATTGTTTATGCTATACTTAGTGATGT
TGATGGTCTTAAGTATACAAAAATTCTTAAAGATGATGGCAATTTTGTTGTTTTGGAGTTAGATCCTCCT
TGTAAATTTACTGTTCAAGATGCTAAAGGTCTTAAAATTAAGTACCTTTATTTTGTAAAAGGTTGTAACA
CACTAGCAAGAGGCTGGGTTGTTGGTACAATTTCTTCTACAGTTAGATTGCAATAA
