[The description below was written by a language model from this plasmid's Addgene catalogue record.]
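Description:
pDONR223 HCoV-OC43 NSP9_nostop is a Gateway-compatible Entry clone built on the pDONR223 donor backbone, a bacterial cloning vector rather than an expression vector. It is propagated in E. coli under spectinomycin selection. The record lists the copy number as unknown and does not describe the origin of replication. The empty backbone is recorded as about 5 kb. In a Gateway BP reaction, much of the donor cassette is replaced by the insert, so the final plasmid size cannot be obtained by simply adding the two figures.

The insert is a 330 bp coding sequence for NSP9, a non-structural protein released from the ORF1ab polyprotein of human coronavirus OC43. It was introduced by Gateway recombination, so in an Entry clone of this kind the open reading frame would be expected to sit between attL recombination sites, although no feature table is provided to confirm this. M13 forward and reverse primer sites flank the insert for sequence verification. The "nostop" designation indicates that the native stop codon has been omitted. After LR transfer into a Destination vector, the ORF can therefore be read through into a C-terminal tag or fusion partner. The Entry vector is not meant to drive expression, and the record names no promoter, tag or reporter. These elements are supplied by whichever Destination vector is chosen.

The clone belongs to a collection of human coronavirus protein-coding sequences in Gateway Entry format. This format allows NSP9 to be shuttled into diverse expression systems, for example for tagged expression or interaction assays, though the record does not specify particular applications.
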