Addgene plasmid #168694: pDONR223 HCoV-OC43 NSP9_nostop
Purpose: Gateway-compatible Entry vector
Depositing lab: Fritz Roth. Depositing organization: Sinai Health System. Publication: A resource of human coronavirus protein-coding sequences in a flexible, multipurpose Gateway Entry clone collection. Weller B, Lin CW, Pogoutse O, Sauer M, Marin-de la Rosa N, Strobel A, Young V, Knapp JJ, Rayhan A, Falter C, Kim DK, Roth FP, Falter-Braun P. G3 (Bethesda). 2023 Jul 5;13(7):jkad105. doi: 10.1093/g3journal/jkad105. PubMed 37267226.
Backbone
  Vector backbone: pDONR223
  Backbone manufacturer: Rual et al, Genome Res. 14:2128-2135, 2004.
  Backbone size w/o insert (bp): 5005
  Vector type: Other
Growth in bacteria
  Bacterial resistance: Spectinomycin, 50 μg/mL
  Growth temperature: 37°C
  Growth strain: DH5alpha
  Copy number: Unknown
Gene/Insert
  Gene/Insert name: NSP9
  Species: Other
  Insert size (bp): 330
  Entrez Gene: ORF1ab (a.k.a. EYW02_gp1)
  Cloning method: Gateway Cloning
  Sequencing primers: 5′ m13-For; 3′ m13-Rev
Resource information
  A portion of this plasmid was derived from a plasmid made by: Falter-Braun Lab
Terms and licenses: Academic/Nonprofit Terms; Industry Terms
How to cite: pDONR223 HCoV-OC43 NSP9_nostop was a gift from Fritz Roth (Addgene plasmid # 168694 ; http://n2t.net/addgene:168694 ; RRID:Addgene_168694)
